>Addgene plasmid #78474 | pUCP20T-mPlum | depositor full sequence | sequence record 146335 | Partially sequenced and backbone inferred from the litterature
GACGAAAGGGCCTCGTGATACGCCTATTTTTATAGGTTAATGTCATGATAATAATGGTTTCTTAGACGTC
AGGTGGCACTTTTCGGGGAAATGTGCGCGGAACCCCTATTTGTTTATTTTTCTAAATACATTCAAATATG
TATCCGCTCATGAGACAATAACCCTGATAAATGCTTCAATAATATTGAAAAAGGAAGAGTATGAGTATTC
AACATTTCCGTGTCGCCCTTATTCCCTTTTTTGCGGCATTTTGCCTTCCTGTTTTTGCTCACCCAGAAAC
GCTGGTGAAAGTAAAAGATGCTGAAGATCAGTTGGGTGCACGAGTGGGTTACATCGAACTGGATCTCAAC
AGCGGTAAGATCCTTGAGAGTTTTCGCCCCGAAGAACGTTTTCCAATGATGAGCACTTTTAAAGTTCTGC
TATGTGGCGCGGTATTATCCCGTATTGACGCCGGGCAAGAGCAACTCGGTCGCCGCATACACTATTCTCA
GAATGACTTGGTTGAGTACTCACCAGTCACAGAAAAGCATCTTACGGATGGCATGACAGTAAGAGAATTA
TGCAGTGCTGCCATAACCATGAGTGATAACACTGCGGCCAACTTACTTCTGACAACGATCGGAGGACCGA
AGGAGCTAACCGCTTTTTTGCACAACATGGGGGATCATGTAACTCGCCTTGATCGTTGGGAACCGGAGCT
GAATGAAGCCATACCAAACGACGAGCGTGACACCACGATGCCTGTAGCAATGGCAACAACGTTGCGCAAA
CTATTAACTGGCGAACTACTTACTCTAGCTTCCCGGCAACAATTAATAGACTGGATGGAGGCGGATAAAG
TTGCAGGACCACTTCTGCGCTCGGCCCTTCCGGCTGGCTGGTTTATTGCTGATAAATCTGGAGCCGGTGA
GCGTGGGTCTCGCGGTATCATTGCAGCACTGGGGCCAGATGGTAAGCCCTCCCGTATCGTAGTTATCTAC
ACGACGGGGAGTCAGGCAACTATGGATGAACGAAATAGACAGATCGCTGAGATAGGTGCCTCACTGATTA
AGCATTGGTAACTGTCAGACCAAGTTTACTCATATATACTTTAGATTGATTTAAAACTTCATTTTTAATT
TAAAAGGATCTAGGTGAAGATCCTTTTTGATAATCTCATGACCAAAATCCCTTAACGTGAGTTTTCGTTC
CACTGAGCGTCAGACCCCGTAGAAAAGATCAAAGGATCTTCTTGAGATCCTTTTTTTCTGCGCGTAATCT
GCTGCTTGCAAACAAAAAAACCACCGCTACCAGCGGTGGTTTGTTTGCCGGATCAAGAGCTACCAACTCT
TTTTCCGAAGGTAACTGGCTTCAGCAGAGCGCAGATACCAAATACTGTCCTTCTAGTGTAGCCGTAGTTA
GGCCACCACTTCAAGAACTCTGTAGCACCGCCTACATACCTCGCTCTGCTAATCCTGTTACCAGTGGCTG
CTGCCAGTGGCGATAAGTCGTGTCTTACCGGGTTGGACTCAAGACGATAGTTACCGGATAAGGCGCAGCG
GTCGGGCTGAACGGGGGGTTCGTGCACACAGCCCAGCTTGGAGCGAACGACCTACACCGAACTGAGATAC
CTACAGCGTGAGCTATGAGAAAGCGCCACGCTTCCCGAAGGGAGAAAGGCGGACAGGTATCCGGTAAGCG
GCAGGGTCGGAACAGGAGAGCGCACGAGGGAGCTTCCAGGGGGAAACGCCTGGTATCTTTATAGTCCTGT
CGGGTTTCGCCACCTCTGACTTGAGCGTCGATTTTTGTGATGCTCGTCAGGGGGGCGGAGCCTATGGAAA
AACGCCAGCAACGCGGCCTTTTTACGGTTCCTGGCCTTTTGCTGGCCTTTTGCTCACATAAGCTAGCTTA
TCGGCCAGCCTCGCAGAGCAGGATTCCCGTTGAGCACCGCCAGGTGCGAATAAGGGACAGTGAAGAAGGA
ACACCCGCTCGCGGGTGGGCCTACTTCACCTATCCTGCCCGGCTGACGCCGTTGGATACACCAAGGAAAG
TCTACACGAACCCTTTGGCAAAATCCTGTATATCGTGCGAAAAAGGATGGATATACCGAAAAAATCGCTA
TAATGACCCCGAAGCAGGGTTATGCAGCGGAAAGTATACCTTAAGGAATCCCCATGTTCTTTCCTGCGTT
ATCCCCTGATTCTGTGGATAACCGTATTACCGCCTTTGAGTGAGCTGATACCGCTCGCCGCAGCCGAACG
ACCGAGCGCAGCGAGTCAGTGAGCGAGGAAGCGGAAGAGCGCCCAATACGCAAACCGCCTCTCCCCGCGC
GTTGGCCGATTCATTAATGCAGCTGGCACGACAGGTTTCCCGACTGGAAAGCGGGCAGTGAGCGCAACGC
AATTAATGTGAGTTAGCTCACTCATTAGGCACCCCAGGCTTTACACTTTATGCTTCCGGCTCGTATGTTG
TGTGGAATTGTGAGCGGATAACAATTTCACACAGGAAACAGCTATGACATGATTACGAATTCGGCGCGCC
AAGAAGGATGGTGAGCAAGGGCGAGGAGGTCATCAAGGAGTTCATGCGCTTCAAGGAGCACATGGAGGGC
TCCGTGAACGGCCACGAGTTCGAGATCGAGGGCGAGGGCGAGGGCCGCCCCTATGAGGGCACCCAGACCG
CCAGGCTGAAGGTGACCAAGGGTGGCCCCCTGCCCTTCGCCTGGGACATCCTGTCCCCTCAGATCATGTA
CGGCTCCAAGGCCTACGTGAAGCACCCCGCCGACATCCCCGACTACTTGAAGCTGTCCTTCCCCGAGGGC
TTCAAGTGGGAGCGCGTGATGAACTTCGAGGACGGCGGCGTGGTGACCGTGACCCAGGACTCCTCCCTGC
AGGACGGCGAGTTCATCTACAAGGTGAAGGTGCGCGGCACCAACTTCCCCTCCGACGGCCCCGTAATGCA
GAAGAAGACCATGGGCTGGGAGGCCTCCTCCGAGCGGATGTACCCCGAGGACGGCGCCCTGAAGGGCGAG
ATGAAGATGAGGCTGAGGCTGAAGGACGGCGGCCACTACGACGCCGAGGTCAAGACCACCTACATGGCCA
AGAAGCCCGTGCAGCTGCCCGGCGCCTACAAGACCGACATCAAGCTGGACATCACCTCCCACAACGAGGA
CTACACCATCGTGGAACAGTACGAGCGCGCCGAGGGCCGCCACTCCACCGGCGCCTAAGGATCCTCTAGA
GTCGACCTGCAGGCATGCAAGCTTGGCACTGGCCGTCGTTTTACAACGTCGTGACTGGGAAAACCCTGGC
GTTACCCAACTTAATCGCCTTGCAGCACATCCCCCTTTCGCCAGCTGGCGTAATAGCGAAGAGGCCCGCA
CCGATCGCCCTTCCCAACAGTTGCGCAGCCTGAAAGGCAGGCCGGGCCGTGGTGGCCACGGCCTCTAGGC
CAGATCCAGCGGCATCTGGGTTAGTCGAGCGCGGGCCGCTTCCCATGTCTCACCAGGGCGAGCCTGTTTC
GCGATCTCAGCATCTGAAATCTTCCCGGCCTTGCGCTTCGCTGGGGCCTTACCCACCGCCTTGGCGGGCT
TCTTCGGTCCAAAACTGAACAACAGATGTGTGACCTTGCGCCCGGTCTTTCGCTGCGCCCACTCCACCTG
TAGCGGGCTGTGCTCGTTGATCTGCGTCACGGCTGGATCAAGCACTCGCAACTTGAAGTCCTTGATCGAG
GGATACCGGCCTTCCAGTTGAAACCACTTTCGCAGCTGGTCAATTTCTATTTCGCGCTGGCCGATGCTGT
CCCATTGCATGAGCAGCTCGTAAAGCCTGATCGCGTGGGTGCTGTCCATCTTGGCCACGTCAGCCAAGGC
GTATTTGGTGAACTGTTTGGTGAGTTCCGTCAGGTACGGCAGCATGTCTTTGGTGAACCTGAGTTCTACA
CGGCCCTCACCCTCCCGGTAGATGATTGTTTGCACCCAGCCGGTAATCATCACACTCGGTCTTTTCCCCT
TGCCATTGGGCTCTTGGGTTAACCGGACTTCCCGCCGTTTCAGGCGCAGGGCCGCTTCTTTGAGCTGGTT
GTAGGAAGATTCGATAGGGACACCCGCCATCGTCGCTATGTCCTCCGCCGTCACTGAATACATCACTTCA
TCGGTGACAGGCTCGCTCCTCTTCACCTGGCTAATACAGGCCAGAACGATCCGCTGTTCCTGAACACTGA
GGCGATACGCGGCCTCGACCAGGGCATTGCTTTTGTAAACCATTGGGGGTGAGGCCACGTTCGACATTCC
TTGTGTATAAGGGGACACTGTATCTGCGTCCCACAATACAACAAATCCGTCCCTTTACAACAACAAATCC
GTCCCTTCTTAACAACAAATCCGTCCCTTAATGGCAACAAATCCGTCCCTTTTTAAACTCTACAGGCCAC
GGATTACGTGGCCTGTAGACGTCCTAAAAGGTTTAAAAGGGAAAAGGAAGAAAAGGGTGGAAACGCAAAA
AACGCACCACTACGTGGCCCCGTTGGGGCCGCATTTGTGCCCCTGAAGGGGCGGGGGAGGCGTCTGGGCA
ATCCCCGTTTTACCAGTCCCCTATCGCCGCCTGAGAGGGCGCAGGAAGCGAGTAATCAGGGTATCGAGGC
GGATTCACCCTTGGCGTCCAACCAGCGGCACCAGCGGCGCCTGAGAGGTATGGTGCACTCTCAGTACAAT
CTGCTCTGATGCCGCATAGTTAAGCCAGCCCCGACACCCGCCAACACCCGCTGACGCGCCCTGACGGGCT
TGTCTGCTCCCGGCATCCGCTTACAGACAAGCTGTGACCGTCTCCGGGAGCTGCATGTGTCAGAGGTTTT
CACCGTCATCACCGAAACGCGCGA
Features (pLannotate 1.2.2; 16 found; start..end, strand, type, name):
     96..200     +  promoter       AmpR promoter: bla
    201..1061    +  CDS            AmpR: β-lactamase; bla; confers resistance to ampicillin, carbenicillin, and related antibiotics
   1232..1820    +  rep_origin     ori: high-copy-number ColE1/pMB1/pBR322/pUC origin of replication
   1892..2000    -  oriT           oriT: incP origin of transfer
   2153..2277    +  rep_origin     RSF ori (fragment): Plasmids containing the RSF 1030 origin of replication can be propagated in E. coli cells that contain additional plasmids with compatible origins.
   2279..2371    +  CDS            lacI (fragment): lac repressor; lacI; The lac repressor binds to the lac operator to inhibit transcription in E. coli. This inhibition can be relieved by adding lactose or isopropyl-β-D-thiogalactopyranoside (IPTG).
   2384..2405    +  protein_bind   CAP binding site: CAP binding activates transcription in the presence of cAMP. E. coli catabolite activator protein
   2420..2450    +  promoter       lac promoter: promoter for the E. coli lac operon
   2458..2474    +  protein_bind   lac operator: The lac repressor binds to the lac operator to inhibit transcription in E. coli. This inhibition can be relieved by adding lactose or isopropyl-β-D-thiogalactopyranoside (IPTG). lac repressor encoded by lacI
   2528..3205    +  CDS            mPlum: mPlum is a basic (constitutively fluorescent) red fluorescent protein published in 2004, derived from Discosoma sp.. It has low acid sensitivity.
   3209..3244    +  misc_feature   MCS (fragment): pUC18/19 multiple cloning site
   3247..3394    +  CDS            lacZα (fragment): LacZα fragment of β-galactosidase; lacZ fragment
   3425..4258    -  CDS            pRO1600 Rep: replication protein for the broad-host-range plasmid pRO1600 from Pseudomonas aeruginosa&nbsp
   4272..4623    +  rep_origin     pRO1600 oriV: broad-host-range origin of replication from Pseudomonas aeruginosa plasmid pRO1600; requires the pRO1600 Rep protein for replication (West et al., 1994)
   4669..4718    -  misc_feature   bom (fragment): basis of mobility region from pBR322
   4820..1       -  CDS            rop (fragment) (across the origin): Rop protein, which maintains plasmids at low copy number; rop
