[The description below was written by a language model from this plasmid's Addgene catalogue record and pLannotate feature annotations shown in this document.]
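Description:
pUCP20T-mPlum is a bacterial expression plasmid of about 4.9 kb built on the pUCP20T backbone, an Escherichia–Pseudomonas shuttle vector, and intended for fluorescent labeling of a broad range of bacteria. It carries two replication systems. A high-copy ColE1/pUC-type origin supports propagation in E. coli. The pRO1600 oriV, together with its cognate Rep protein gene from the Pseudomonas aeruginosa plasmid pRO1600, allows maintenance in Pseudomonas and related hosts. An incP origin of transfer (oriT) makes the plasmid mobilizable by conjugation when transfer functions are supplied in trans by a helper strain or plasmid. Selection is through the bla β-lactamase gene under its own promoter, which confers resistance to ampicillin, carbenicillin and related antibiotics.

The payload is the coding sequence for mPlum, a monomeric far-red fluorescent protein derived from the Discosoma sp. red fluorescent protein. It sits in the pUC-style cloning region downstream of the lac promoter, with the associated CAP binding site and lac operator. Remnants of the multiple cloning site and the lacZα fragment follow the insert. Only a short fragment of lacI is annotated, so the plasmid does not encode a functional repressor, and expression is expected to be largely constitutive in hosts that lack lac repressor. Short annotated fragments of the RSF origin, bom and rop appear to be backbone remnants rather than functional elements.

The plasmid belongs to a set of colour-variant vectors for tagging bacteria for imaging or for distinguishing strains. The sequence record is noted as only partially sequenced, with the backbone inferred from the literature, so the backbone annotations should be treated with some caution.
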