Addgene plasmid #78474: pUCP20T-mPlum
Purpose: Broad range bacterial fluorescence labeling
Depositing lab: Mariette Barbier. Depositing organization: West Virginia University and School of Medicine. Publication: Rainbow Vectors for Broad-Range Bacterial Fluorescence Labeling. Barbier M, Damron FH. PLoS One. 2016 Mar 3;11(3):e0146827. doi: 10.1371/journal.pone.0146827. eCollection 2016. PubMed 26937640.
Backbone
  Vector backbone: pUCP20T
  Vector type: Bacterial Expression
Growth in bacteria
  Bacterial resistance: Ampicillin, 100 μg/mL
  Growth temperature: 37°C
  Growth strain: DH5alpha
  Copy number: High Copy
Gene/Insert
  Gene/Insert name: mPlum
  Species: Discosoma sp.
Terms and licenses: Academic/Nonprofit Terms; Industry Terms: Not Available to Industry
How to cite: pUCP20T-mPlum was a gift from Mariette Barbier (Addgene plasmid # 78474 ; http://n2t.net/addgene:78474 ; RRID:Addgene_78474)
