>Addgene plasmid #78474 | pUCP20T-mPlum | addgene partial sequence | sequence record 149780 | M13pUC-Fwd 5'-CCCAGTCACGACGTTGTAAAACG-3'
TGCATGCCTGCAGGTCGACTCTAGAGGATCCTTAGGCGCCGGTGGAGTGGCGGCCCTCGGCGCGCTCGTA
CTGTTCCACGATGGTGTAGTCCTCGTTGTGGGAGGTGATGTCCAGCTTGATGTCGGTCTTGTAGGCGCCG
GGCAGCTGCACGGGCTTCTTGGCCATGTAGGTGGTCTTGACCTCGGCGTCGTAGTGGCCGCCGTCCTTCA
GCCTCAGCCTCATCTTCATCTCGCCCTTCAGGGCGCCGTCCTCGGGGTACATCCGCTCGGAGGAGGCCTC
CCAGCCCATGGTCTTCTTCTGCATTACGGGGCCGTCGGAGGGGAAGTTGGTGCCGCGCACCTTCACCTTG
TAGATGAACTCGCCGTCCTGCAGGGAGGAGTCCTGGGTCACGGTCACCACGCCGCCGTCCTCGAAGTTCA
TCACGCGCTCCCACTTGAAGCCCTCGGGGAAGGACAGCTTCAAGTAGTCGGGGATGTCGGCGGGGTGCTT
CACGTAGGCCTTGGAGCCGTACATGATCTGAGGGGACAGGATGTCCCAGGCGAAGGGCAGGGGGCCACCC
TTGGTCACCTTCAGCCTGGCGGTCTGGGTGCCCTCATAGGGGCGGCCCTCGCCCTCGCCCTCGATCTCGA
ACTCGTGGCCGTTCACGGAGCCCTCCATGTGCTCCTTGAAGCGCATGAACTCCTTGATGACCTCCTCGCC
CTTGCTCACCATCCTTCTTGGCGCGC
