>Addgene plasmid #78474 | pUCP20T-mPlum | addgene partial sequence | sequence record 149781 | M13-Rev 5'-CAGGAAACAGCTATGACC-3'
ATGGTGAGCAAGGGCGAGGAGGTCATCAAGGAGTTCATGCGCTTCAAGGAGCACATGGAGGGCTCCGTGA
ACGGCCACGAGTTCGAGATCGAGGGCGAGGGCGAGGGCCGCCCCTATGAGGGCACCCAGACCGCCAGGCT
GAAGGTGACCAAGGGTGGCCCCCTGCCCTTCGCCTGGGACATCCTGTCCCCTCAGATCATGTACGGCTCC
AAGGCCTACGTGAAGCACCCCGCCGACATCCCCGACTACTTGAAGCTGTCCTTCCCCGAGGGCTTCAAGT
GGGAGCGCGTGATGAACTTCGAGGACGGCGGCGTGGTGACCGTGACCCAGGACTCCTCCCTGCAGGACGG
CGAGTTCATCTACAAGGTGAAGGTGCGCGGCACCAACTTCCCCTCCGACGGCCCCGTAATGCAGAAGAAG
ACCATGGGCTGGGAGGCCTCCTCCGAGCGGATGTACCCCGAGGACGGCGCCCTGAAGGGCGAGATGAAGA
TGAGGCTGAGGCTGAAGGACGGCGGCCACTACGACGCCGAGGTCAAGACCACCTACATGGCCAAGAAGCC
CGTGCAGCTGCCCGGCGCCTACAAGACCGACATCAAGCTGGACATCACCTCCCACAACGAGGACTACACC
ATCGTGGAACAGTACGAGCGCGCCGAGG
